>Addgene plasmid #77545 | EPHB2 gRNA (BRDN0001146273) | addgene full sequence | sequence record 187968 | Addgene Assembled Sequence
CCCGGGTGCAAAGATGGATAAAGTTTTAAACAGAGAGGAATCTTTGCAGCTAATGGACCTTCTAGGTCTT
GAAAGGAGTGGGAATTGGCTCCGGTGCCCGTCAGTGGGCAGAGCGCACATCGCCCACAGTCCCCGAGAAG
TTGGGGGGAGGGGTCGGCAATTGATCCGGTGCCTAGAGAAGGTGGCGCGGGGTAAACTGGGAAAGTGATG
TCGTGTACTGGCTCCGCCTTTTTCCCGAGGGTGGGGGAGAACCGTATATAAGTGCAGTAGTCGCCGTGAA
CGTTCTTTTTCGCAACGGGTTTGCCGCCAGAACACAGGTAAGTGCCGTGTGTGGTTCCCGCGGGCCTGGC
CTCTTTACGGGTTATGGCCCTTGCGTGCCTTGAATTACTTCCACCTGGCTGCAGTACGTGATTCTTGATC
CCGAGCTTCGGGTTGGAAGTGGGTGGGAGAGTTCGAGGCCTTGCGCTTAAGGAGCCCCTTCGCCTCGTGC
TTGAGTTGAGGCCTGGCCTGGGCGCTGGGGCCGCCGCGTGCGAATCTGGTGGCACCTTCGCGCCTGTCTC
GCTGCTTTCGATAAGTCTCTAGCCATTTAAAATTTTTGATGACCTGCTGCGACGCTTTTTTTCTGGCAAG
ATAGTCTTGTAAATGCGGGCCAAGATCTGCACACTGGTATTTCGGTTTTTGGGGCCGCGGGCGGCGACGG
GGCCCGTGCGTCCCAGCGCACATGTTCGGCGAGGCGGGGCCTGCGAGCGCGGCCACCGAGAATCGGACGG
GGGTAGTCTCAAGCTGGCCGGCCTGCTCTGGTGCCTGGCCTCGCGCCGCCGTGTATCGCCCCGCCCTGGG
CGGCAAGGCTGGCCCGGTCGGCACCAGTTGCGTGAGCGGAAAGATGGCCGCTTCCCGGCCCTGCTGCAGG
GAGCTCAAAATGGAGGACGCGGCGCTCGGGAGAGCGGGCGGGTGAGTCACCCACACAAAGGAAAAGGGCC
TTTCCGTCCTCAGCCGTCGCTTCATGTGACTCCACGGAGTACCGGGCGCCGTCCAGGCACCTCGATTAGT
TCTCGAGCTTTTGGAGTACGTCGTCTTTAGGTTGGGGGGAGGGGTTTTATGCGATGGAGTTTCCCCACAC
TGAGTGGGTGGAGACTGAAGTTAGGCCAGCTTGGCACTTGATGTAATTCTCCTTGGAATTTGCCCTTTTT
GAGTTTGGATCTTGGTTCATTCTCAAGCCTCAGACAGTGGTTCAAAGTTTTTTTCTTCCATTTCAGGTGT
CGTGACGTACGGCCACCATGACCGAGTACAAGCCCACGGTGCGCCTCGCCACCCGCGACGACGTCCCCAG
GGCCGTACGCACCCTCGCCGCCGCGTTCGCCGACTACCCCGCCACGCGCCACACCGTCGATCCGGACCGC
CACATCGAGCGGGTCACCGAGCTGCAAGAACTCTTCCTCACGCGCGTCGGGCTCGACATCGGCAAGGTGT
GGGTCGCGGACGACGGCGCCGCCGTGGCGGTCTGGACCACGCCGGAGAGCGTCGAAGCGGGGGCGGTGTT
CGCCGAGATCGGCCCGCGCATGGCCGAGTTGAGCGGTTCCCGGCTGGCCGCGCAGCAACAGATGGAAGGC
CTCCTGGCGCCGCACCGGCCCAAGGAGCCCGCGTGGTTCCTGGCCACCGTCGGAGTCTCGCCCGACCACC
AGGGCAAGGGTCTGGGCAGCGCCGTCGTGCTCCCCGGAGTGGAGGCGGCCGAGCGCGCCGGGGTGCCCGC
CTTCCTGGAGACCTCCGCGCCCCGCAACCTCCCCTTCTACGAGCGGCTCGGCTTCACCGTCACCGCCGAC
GTCGAGGTGCCCGAAGGACCGCGCACCTGGTGCATGACCCGCAAGCCCGGTGCCTGAACGCGTTAAGTCG
ACAATCAACCTCTGGATTACAAAATTTGTGAAAGATTGACTGGTATTCTTAACTATGTTGCTCCTTTTAC
GCTATGTGGATACGCTGCTTTAATGCCTTTGTATCATGCTATTGCTTCCCGTATGGCTTTCATTTTCTCC
TCCTTGTATAAATCCTGGTTGCTGTCTCTTTATGAGGAGTTGTGGCCCGTTGTCAGGCAACGTGGCGTGG
TGTGCACTGTGTTTGCTGACGCAACCCCCACTGGTTGGGGCATTGCCACCACCTGTCAGCTCCTTTCCGG
GACTTTCGCTTTCCCCCTCCCTATTGCCACGGCGGAACTCATCGCCGCCTGCCTTGCCCGCTGCTGGACA
GGGGCTCGGCTGTTGGGCACTGACAATTCCGTGGTGTTGTCGGGGAAATCATCGTCCTTTCCTTGGCTGC
TCGCCTGTGTTGCCACCTGGATTCTGCGCGGGACGTCCTTCTGCTACGTCCCTTCGGCCCTCAATCCAGC
GGACCTTCCTTCCCGCGGCCTGCTGCCGGCTCTGCGGCCTCTTCCGCGTCTTCGCCTTCGCCCTCAGACG
AGTCGGATCTCCCTTTGGGCCGCCTCCCCGCGTCGACTTTAAGACCAATGACTTACAAGGCAGCTGTAGA
TCTTAGCCACTTTTTAAAAGAAAAGGGGGGACTGGAAGGGCTAATTCACTCCCAACGAAGACAAGATCTG
CTTTTTGCTTGTACTGGGTCTCTCTGGTTAGACCAGATCTGAGCCTGGGAGCTCTCTGGCTAACTAGGGA
ACCCACTGCTTAAGCCTCAATAAAGCTTGCCTTGAGTGCTTCAAGTAGTGTGTGCCCGTCTGTTGTGTGA
CTCTGGTAACTAGAGATCCCTCAGACCCTTTTAGTCAGTGTGGAAAATCTCTAGCAGTACGTATAGTAGT
TCATGTCATCTTATTATTCAGTATTTATAACTTGCAAAGAAATGAATATCAGAGAGTGAGAGGAACTTGT
TTATTGCAGCTTATAATGGTTACAAATAAAGCAATAGCATCACAAATTTCACAAATAAAGCATTTTTTTC
ACTGCATTCTAGTTGTGGTTTGTCCAAACTCATCAATGTATCTTATCATGTCTGGCTCTAGCTATCCCGC
CCCTAACTCCGCCCATCCCGCCCCTAACTCCGCCCAGTTCCGCCCATTCTCCGCCCCATGGCTGACTAAT
TTTTTTTATTTATGCAGAGGCCGAGGCCGCCTCGGCCTCTGAGCTATTCCAGAAGTAGTGAGGAGGCTTT
TTTGGAGGCCTAGGGACGTACCCAATTCGCCCTATAGTGAGTCGTATTACGCGCGCTCACTGGCCGTCGT
TTTACAACGTCGTGACTGGGAAAACCCTGGCGTTACCCAACTTAATCGCCTTGCAGCACATCCCCCTTTC
GCCAGCTGGCGTAATAGCGAAGAGGCCCGCACCGATCGCCCTTCCCAACAGTTGCGCAGCCTGAATGGCG
AATGGG
[124 nt withheld, positions 3367-3490]
C
[91 nt withheld, positions 3492-3582]
A
[49 nt withheld, positions 3584-3632]
CCTTTGACGTTGGAGTCCACGTTCTTT
[37 nt withheld, positions 3660-3696]
ACCCTATCTCGGTCTATTCTTTTGATTTATAAGGGATTTTGCCGATTTCGGCCTATTGGTTAAAAAATGA
GCTGATTTAACAAAAATTTAACGCGAATTTTAACAAAATATTAACGCTTACAATTTAGGTGGCACTTTTC
GGGGAAATGTGCGCGGAACCCCTATTTGTTTATTTTTCTAAATACATTCAAATATGTATCCGCTCATGAG
ACAATAACCCTGATAAATGCTTCAATAATATTGAAAAAGGAAGAGTATGAGTATTCAACATTTCCGTGTC
GCCCTTATTCCCTTTTTTGCGGCATTTTGCCTTCCTGTTTTTGCTCACCCAGAAACGCTGGTGAAAGTAA
AAGATGCTGAAGATCAGTTGGGTGCACGAGTGGGTTACATCGAACTGGATCTCAACAGCGGTAAGATCCT
TGAGAGTTTTCGCCCCGAAGAACGTTTTCCAATGATGAGCACTTTTAAAGTTCTGCTATGTGGCGCGGTA
TTATCCCGTATTGACGCCGGGCAAGAGCAACTCGGTCGCCGCATACACTATTCTCAGAATGACTTGGTTG
AGTACTCACCAGTCACAGAAAAGCATCTTACGGATGGCATGACAGTAAGAGAATTATGCAGTGCTGCCAT
AACCATGAGTGATAACACTGCGGCCAACTTACTTCTGACAACGATCGGAGGACCGAAGGAGCTAACCGCT
TTTTTGCACAACATGGGGGATCATGTAACTCGCCTTGATCGTTGGGAACCGGAGCTGAATGAAGCCATAC
CAAACGACGAGCGTGACACCACGATGCCTGTAGCAATGGCAACAACGTTGCGCAAACTATTAACTGGCGA
ACTACTTACTCTAGCTTCCCGGCAACAATTAATAGACTGGATGGAGGCGGATAAAGTTGCAGGACCACTT
CTGCGCTCGGCCCTTCCGGCTGGCTGGTTTATTGCTGATAAATCTGGAGCCGGTGAGCGTGGGTCTCGCG
GTATCATTGCAGCACTGGGGCCAGATGGTAAGCCCTCCCGTATCGTAGTTATCTACACGACGGGGAGTCA
GGCAACTATGGATGAACGAAATAGACAGATCGCTGAGATAGGTGCCTCACTGATTAAGCATTGGTAACTG
TCAGACCAAGTTTACTCATATATACTTTAGATTGATTTAAAACTTCATTTTTAATTTAAAAGGATCTAGG
TGAAGATCCTTTTTGATAATCTCATGACCAAAATCCCTTAACGTGAGTTTTCGTTCCACTGAGCGTCAGA
CCCCGTAGAAAAGATCAAAGGATCTTCTTGAGATCCTTTTTTTCTGCGCGTAATCTGCTGCTTGCAAACA
AAAAAACCACCGCTACCAGCGGTGGTTTGTTTGCCGGATCAAGAGCTACCAACTCTTTTTCCGAAGGTAA
CTGGCTTCAGCAGAGCGCAGATACCAAATACTGTTCTTCTAGTGTAGCCGTAGTTAGGCCACCACTTCAA
GAACTCTGTAGCACCGCCTACATACCTCGCTCTGCTAATCCTGTTACCAGTGGCTGCTGCCAGTGGCGAT
AAGTCGTGTCTTACCGGGTTGGACTCAAGACGATAGTTACCGGATAAGGCGCAGCGGTCGGGCTGAACGG
GGGGTTCGTGCACACAGCCCAGCTTGGAGCGAACGACCTACACCGAACTGAGATACCTACAGCGTGAGCT
ATGAGAAAGCGCCACGCTTCCCGAAGGGAGAAAGGCGGACAGGTATCCGGTAAGCGGCAGGGTCGGAACA
GGAGAGCGCACGAGGGAGCTTCCAGGGGGAAACGCCTGGTATCTTTATAGTCCTGTCGGGTTTCGCCACC
TCTGACTTGAGCGTCGATTTTTGTGATGCTCGTCAGGGGGGCGGAGCCTATGGAAAAACGCCAGCAACGC
GGCCTTTTTACGGTTCCTGGCCTTTTGCTGGCCTTTTGCTCACATGTTCTTTCCTGCGTTATCCCCTGAT
TCTGTGGATAACCGTATTACCGCCTTTGAGTGAGCTGATACCGCTCGCCGCAGCCGAACGACCGAGCGCA
GCGAGTCAGTGAGCGAGGAAGCGGAAGAGCGCCCAATACGCAAACCGCCTCTCCCCGCGCGTTGGCCGAT
TCATTAATGCAGCTGGCACGACAGGTTTCCCGACTGGAAAGCGGGCAGTGAGCGCAACGCAATTAATGTG
AGTTAGCTCACTCATTAGGCACCCCAGGCTTTACACTTTATGCTTCCGGCTCGTATGTTGTGTGGAATTG
TGAGCGGATAACAATTTCACACAGGAAACAGCTATGACCATGATTACGCCAAGCGCGCAATTAACCCTCA
CTAAAGGGAACAAAAGCTGGAGCTGCAAGCTTAATGTAGTCTTATGCAATACTCTTGTAGTCTTGCAACA
TGGTAACGATGAGTTAGCAACATGCCTTACAAGGAGAGAAAAAGCACCGTGCATGCCGATTGGTGGAAGT
AAGGTGGTACGATCGTGCCTTATTAGGAAGGCAACAGACGGGTCTGACATGGATTGGACGAACCACTGAA
TTGCCGCATTGCAGAGATATTGTATTTAAGTGCCTAGCTCGATACATAAACGGGTCTCTCTGGTTAGACC
AGATCTGAGCCTGGGAGCTCTCTGGCTAACTAGGGAACCCACTGCTTAAGCCTCAATAAAGCTTGCCTTG
AGTGCTTCAAGTAGTGTGTGCCCGTCTGTTGTGTGACTCTGGTAACTAGAGATCCCTCAGACCCTTTTAG
TCAGTGTGGAAAATCTCTAGCAGTGGCGCCCGAACAGGGACTTGAAAGCGAAAGGGAAACCAGAGGAGCT
CTCTCGACGCAGGACTCGGCTTGCTGAAGCGCGCACGGCAAGAGGCGAGGGGCGGCGACTGGTGAGTACG
CCAAAAATTTTGACTAGCGGAGGCTAGAAGGAGAGAGATGGGTGCGAGAGCGTCAGTATTAAGCGGGGGA
GAATTAGATCGCGATGGGAAAAAATTCGGTTAAGGCCAGGGGGAAAGAAAAAATATAAATTAAAACATAT
AGTATGGGCAAGCAGGGAGCTAGAACGATTCGCAGTTAATCCTGGCCTGTTAGAAACATCAGAAGGCTGT
AGACAAATACTGGGACAGCTACAACCATCCCTTCAGACAGGATCAGAAGAACTTAGATCATTATATAATA
CAGTAGCAACCCTCTATTGTGTGCATCAAAGGATAGAGATAAAAGACACCAAGGAAGCTTTAGACAAGAT
AGAGGAAGAGCAAAACAAAAGTAAGACCACCGCACAGCAAGCGGCCGCTGATCTTCAGACCTGGAGGAGG
AGATATGAGGGACAATTGGAGAAGTGAATTATATAAATATAAAGTAGTAAAAATTGAACCATTAGGAGTA
GCACCCACCAAGGCAAAGAGAAGAGTGGTGCAGAGAGAAAAAAGAGCAGTGGGAATAGGAGCTTTGTTCC
TTGGGTTCTTGGGAGCAGCAGGAAGCACTATGGGCGCAGCGTCAATGACGCTGACGGTACAGGCCAGACA
ATTATTGTCTGGTATAGTGCAGCAGCAGAACAATTTGCTGAGGGCTATTGAGGCGCAACAGCATCTGTTG
CAACTCACAGTCTGGGGCATCAAGCAGCTCCAGGCAAGAATCCTGGCTGTGGAAAGATACCTAAAGGATC
AACAGCTCCTGGGGATTTGGGGTTGCTCTGGAAAACTCATTTGCACCACTGCTGTGCCTTGGAATGCTAG
TTGGAGTAATAAATCTCTGGAACAGATTTGGAATCACACGACCTGGATGGAGTGGGACAGAGAAATTAAC
AATTACACAAGCTTAATACACTCCTTAATTGAAGAATCGCAAAACCAGCAAGAAAAGAATGAACAAGAAT
TATTGGAATTAGATAAATGGGCAAGTTTGTGGAATTGGTTTAACATAACAAATTGGCTGTGGTATATAAA
ATTATTCATAATGATAGTAGGAGGCTTGGTAGGTTTAAGAATAGTTTTTGCTGTACTTTCTATAGTGAAT
AGAGTTAGGCAGGGATATTCACCATTATCGTTTCAGACCCACCTCCCAACCCCGAGGGGACCCAGAGAGG
GCCTATTTCCCATGATTCCTTCATATTTGCATATACGATACAAGGCTGTTAGAGAGATAATTAGAATTAA
TTTGACTGTAAACACAAAGATATTAGTACAAAATACGTGACGTAGAAAGTAATAATTTCTTGGGTAGTTT
GCAGTTTTAAAATTATGTTTTAAAATGGACTATCATATGCTTACCGTAACTTGAAAGTATTTCGATTTCT
TGGCTTTATATATCTTGTGGAAAGGACGAAACACCGACCAAGTTTATCCGGCGCCGGTTTTAGAGCTAGA
AATAGCAAGTTAAAATAAGGCTAGTCCGTTATCAACTTGAAAAAGTGGCACCGAGTCGGTGCTTTTTTAA
GCTTGGCGTAACTAGATCTTGAGACAAATGGCAGTATTCATCCACAATTTTAAAAGAAAAGGGGGGATTG
GGGGGTACAGTGCAGGGGAAAGAATAGTAGACATAATAGCAACAGACATACAAACTAAAGAATTACAAAA
ACAAATTACAAAAATTCAAAATTTTCGGGTTTATTACAGGGACAGCAGAGATCCACTTTGGCGCCGGCTC
GAGGGGG
Features (pLannotate 1.2.2; 29 found; start..end, strand, type, name):
     14..80      +  CDS            small t antigen (fragment): SV40 (simian virus 40) small t antigen
    106..317     +  promoter       EF-1α core promoter: core promoter for human elongation factor EF-1α
    318..1256    +  intron         EF-1α intron A: intron upstream of the start codon of human EF-1α
   1278..1877    +  CDS            PuroR (fragment): puromycin N-acetyltransferase; pac from Streptomyces; confers resistance to puromycin
   1893..2481    +  misc_feature   WPRE: woodchuck hepatitis virus posttranscriptional regulatory element
   2532..2551    +  misc_feature   cPPT/CTS (fragment): central polypurine tract and central termination sequence of HIV-1
   2553..2786    +  LTR            3' LTR (ΔU3): self-inactivating 3' long terminal repeat (LTR) from HIV-1
   2864..2985    +  polyA_signal   SV40 poly(A) signal: SV40 polyadenylation signal
   3025..3160    +  rep_origin     SV40 ori: SV40 origin of replication
   3181..3199    -  promoter       T7 promoter: promoter for bacteriophage T7 RNA polymerase
   3207..3362    +  CDS            lacZα (fragment): LacZα fragment of β-galactosidase; lacZ fragment
   3367..3795    +  rep_origin     f1 ori (sequence partly withheld): f1 bacteriophage origin of replication; arrow indicates direction of (+) strand synthesis
   3848..3952    +  promoter       AmpR promoter: bla
   3953..4813    +  CDS            AmpR: β-lactamase; bla; confers resistance to ampicillin, carbenicillin, and related antibiotics
   4984..5572    +  rep_origin     ori: high-copy-number ColE1/pMB1/pBR322/pUC origin of replication
   5755..5847    +  CDS            lacI (fragment): lac repressor; lacI; The lac repressor binds to the lac operator to inhibit transcription in E. coli. This inhibition can be relieved by adding lactose or isopropyl-β-D-thiogalactopyranoside (IPTG).
   5860..5881    +  protein_bind   CAP binding site: CAP binding activates transcription in the presence of cAMP. E. coli catabolite activator protein
   5896..5926    +  promoter       lac promoter: promoter for the E. coli lac operon
   5934..5950    +  protein_bind   lac operator: The lac repressor binds to the lac operator to inhibit transcription in E. coli. This inhibition can be relieved by adding lactose or isopropyl-β-D-thiogalactopyranoside (IPTG). lac repressor encoded by lacI
   5995..6013    +  promoter       T3 promoter: promoter for bacteriophage T3 RNA polymerase
   6041..6267    +  promoter       RSV promoter: Rous sarcoma virus enhancer/promoter
   6268..6448    +  LTR            5' LTR (truncated): truncated 5' long terminal repeat (LTR) from HIV-1
   6495..6620    +  misc_feature   HIV-1 Ψ: packaging signal of human immunodeficiency virus type 1
   6604..6967    +  CDS            HIV-1 gag (fragment): gag protein from human immunodeficiency virus 1; gag
   7113..7346    +  misc_feature   RRE: The Rev response element (RRE) of HIV-1 allows for Rev-dependent mRNA export from the nucleus to the cytoplasm.
   7723..7749    +  CDS            Rev (fragment): human immunodeficiency virus 1 (HIV-1) Rev protein; rev; enhances nuclear export of unspliced and incompletely spliced viral mRNAs
   7753..7993    +  promoter       U6 promoter: RNA polymerase III promoter for human U6 snRNA
   8023..8098    +  misc_RNA       gRNA scaffold: guide RNA scaffold for the Streptococcus pyogenes CRISPR/Cas9 system
   8154..8271    +  misc_feature   cPPT/CTS: central polypurine tract and central termination sequence of HIV-1
