[The description below was written by a language model from this plasmid's Addgene catalogue record and pLannotate feature annotations shown in this document.]
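Description:
EPHB2 gRNA (BRDN0001146273) is a third-generation lentiviral transfer plasmid built on the lentiGuide-Puro backbone and carrying a single guide RNA directed against human EPHB2, which encodes an Eph-family receptor tyrosine kinase. It is maintained in E. coli through a high-copy ColE1/pUC-type origin with ampicillin resistance (β-lactamase). The backbone also retains an f1 origin, an SV40 origin and remnants of a lac/T7/T3 cloning region. The annotated sequence record is 8,323 nt.

The viral portion begins with an RSV promoter fused to a truncated HIV-1 5' LTR, which makes genomic RNA production Tat-independent. It continues through the Ψ packaging signal with a partial gag fragment, the Rev response element and a cPPT/CTS, and ends in a ΔU3 self-inactivating 3' LTR followed by an SV40 polyadenylation signal. Between the LTRs sit two expression units. A human U6 RNA polymerase III promoter drives the EPHB2-specific spacer joined to the Streptococcus pyogenes Cas9 guide scaffold. An EF-1α core promoter with its intron A drives puromycin N-acetyltransferase for selection of transduced mammalian cells, with a WPRE downstream to enhance transcript expression.

The plasmid does not encode Cas9, so it is meant to be used with a separate Cas9 lentivector or in cells that already express Cas9, typically for EPHB2 knockout. It belongs to a human kinome gRNA collection associated with work on optimised sgRNA design. The depositors note that the guide was designed against a GenBank reference sequence that has since been withdrawn. The cloning method is not recorded.
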