Addgene plasmid #77545: EPHB2 gRNA (BRDN0001146273)
Purpose: 3rd generation lentiviral gRNA plasmid targeting human EPHB2
Depositing lab: John Doench & David Root. Depositing organization: Broad Institute. Publication: Optimized sgRNA design to maximize activity and minimize off-target effects of CRISPR-Cas9. Doench JG, Fusi N, Sullender M, Hegde M, Vaimberg EW, Donovan KF, Smith I, Tothova Z, Wilen C, Orchard R, Virgin HW, Listgarten J, Root DE. Nat Biotechnol. 2016 Jan 18. doi: 10.1038/nbt.3437. PubMed 26780180.
Backbone
  Vector backbone: lentiGuide-Puro
  Backbone manufacturer: Zhang Lab (Addgene plasmid # 52963)
  Vector type: Mammalian Expression, Lentiviral, CRISPR
  Selectable markers: Puromycin
Growth in bacteria
  Bacterial resistance: Ampicillin, 100 μg/mL
  Growth temperature: 37°C
  Growth strain: DH5alpha
  Copy number: High Copy
Gene/Insert
  Gene/Insert name: EPHB2 (alt name: EPHB2)
  gRNA/shRNA sequence: ACCAAGTTTATCCGGCGCCG
  Species: H. sapiens (human)
  Entrez Gene: EPHB2 (a.k.a. BDPLT22, CAPB, DRT, EK5, EPHT3, ERK, Hek5, PCBC, Tyro5)
  Promoter: hU6
  Cloning method: Unknown
  Sequencing primers: 5′ U6-F; 3′ pS2-R
Terms and licenses: Academic/Nonprofit Terms; Industry Terms: Not Available to Industry
Depositor comments: The gRNA was designed to target a Genbank reference sequence which has since been removed from the database. Note that this plasmid does NOT contain Cas9. It should be used in conjunction with lentiCas9-Blast (Addgene #52962) or otherwise with cell lines already expressing Cas9. Browse the full kinome gRNA library at http://www.addgene.org/pooled-library/broadgpp-human-kinome/ or visit http://www.broadinstitute.org/rnai/public/ for detailed protocols and information.
How to cite: EPHB2 gRNA (BRDN0001146273) was a gift from John Doench & David Root (Addgene plasmid # 77545 ; http://n2t.net/addgene:77545 ; RRID:Addgene_77545)
