>Addgene plasmid #77545 | EPHB2 gRNA (BRDN0001146273) | depositor partial sequence | sequence record 145005 | Target Sequence
ACCAAGTTTATCCGGCGCCG
