>Addgene plasmid #77545 | EPHB2 gRNA (BRDN0001146273) | addgene partial sequence | sequence record 187967 | hU6-F
TAGAAAGTAATAATTTCTTGGGTAGTTTGCAGTTTTAAAATTATGTTTTAAAATGGACTATCATATGCTT
ACCGTAACTTGAAAGTATTTCGATTTCTTGGCTTTATATATCTTGTGGAAAGGACGAAACACCGACCAAG
TTTATCCGGCGCCGGTTTTAGAGCTAGAAATAGCAAGTTAAAATAAGGCTAGTCCGTTATCAACTTGAAA
AAGTGGCACCGAGTCGGTGCTTTTTTAAGCTTGGCGTAACTAGATCTTGAGACAAATGGCAGTATTCATC
CACAATTTTAAAAGAAAAGGGGGGATTGGGGGGTACAGTGCAGGGGAAAGAATAGTAGACATAATAGCAA
CAGACATACAAACTAAAGAATTACAAAAACAAATTACAAAAATTCAAAATTTTCGGGTTTATTACAGGGA
CAGCAGAGATCCACTTTGGCGCCGGCTCGAGGGGGCCCGGGTGCAAAGATGGATAAAGTTTTAAACAGAG
AGGAATCTTTGCAGCTAATGGACCTTCTAGGTCTTGAAAGGAGTGGGAATTGGCTCCGGTGCCCGTCAGT
GGGCAGAGCG
